Addgene plasmid #67768: pCMX-hPXR-K62R
Purpose: Expression hPXR mutant K62R in Mammalian Cells
Depositing lab: Sridhar Mani. Depositing organization: Albert Einstein College of Medicine.
Backbone
  Vector backbone: pCMX
  Backbone size w/o insert (bp): 4800
  Total vector size (bp): 6105
  Vector type: Mammalian Expression
Growth in bacteria
  Bacterial resistance: Ampicillin, 100 μg/mL
  Growth temperature: 37°C
  Growth strain: DH5alpha
  Copy number: High Copy
Gene/Insert
  Gene/Insert name: human pregnane X receptor (PXR)
  Species: H. sapiens (human)
  Insert size (bp): 1305
  Mutation: lysine 62 to Arginine
  GenBank ID: NM_003889.3 NM_003889.3
  Entrez Gene: NR1I2 (a.k.a. BXR, ONR1, PAR, PAR1, PAR2, PARq, PRR, PXR, SAR, SXR)
  Promoter: CMV
  Cloning method: Restriction Enzyme; 5′ cloning site Nco1 (destroyed during cloning); 3′ cloning site BamH1 (destroyed during cloning)
  Sequencing primers: 5′ T7
Terms and licenses: Academic/Nonprofit Terms; Industry Terms: Not Available to Industry
How to cite: pCMX-hPXR-K62R was a gift from Sridhar Mani (Addgene plasmid # 67768 ; http://n2t.net/addgene:67768 ; RRID:Addgene_67768)
