[The description below was written by a language model from this plasmid's Addgene catalogue record.]
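Description:
pCMX-hPXR-K62R is a mammalian expression plasmid built on the pCMX backbone (about 4.8 kb), carrying a 1,305 bp human pregnane X receptor (PXR, gene symbol NR1I2, also known as SXR) coding insert for a total size of roughly 6.1 kb. It is maintained in E. coli as a high-copy plasmid under ampicillin selection. The record does not name the bacterial origin of replication, and no mammalian selection marker is listed, so the construct appears suited mainly to transient transfection. No feature table is provided, so details beyond the catalogue fields, such as polyadenylation signals or other backbone elements, cannot be confirmed here.

Expression of the insert is driven by the CMV promoter, a strong constitutive viral promoter widely used for high-level expression in mammalian cells. The use of a T7 primer for 5′ sequencing suggests that a T7 promoter site lies upstream of the insert, although this is not stated explicitly. The cDNA was inserted by restriction cloning between NcoI and BamHI sites, both of which were destroyed in the process, so the insert cannot be released with those enzymes. No epitope tag or fusion partner is recorded.

The defining feature is a point mutation changing lysine 62 to arginine. This conservative substitution keeps the positive charge but removes the lysine side chain, a common strategy for blocking lysine-directed post-translational modifications. The record does not say which modification or function is being tested. PXR is a ligand-activated nuclear receptor that regulates xenobiotic and drug metabolism genes, and the stated purpose is simply to express the K62R mutant in mammalian cells, presumably for comparison with the wild-type receptor.
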