>Addgene plasmid #67768 | pCMX-hPXR-K62R | addgene partial sequence | sequence record 119298 | T7 5'-TAATACGACTCACTATAGGG-3'
CGGTACCGGGCCCCCCCTCGAGAAGCTTATGGAGGTGAGACCCAAAGAAAGCTGGAACCATGCTGACTTT
GTACACTGTGAGGACACAGAGTCTGTTCCTGGAAAGCCCAGTGTCAACGCAGATGAGGAAGTCGGAGGTC
CCCAAATCTGCCGTGTATGTGGGGACAAGGCCACTGGCTATCACTTCAATGTCATGACATGTGAAGGATG
CCGCGGCTTTTTCAGGAGGGCCATGAAACGCAACGCCCGGCTGAGGTGCCCCTTCCGGAAGGGCGCCTGC
GAGATCACCCGGAAGACCCGGCGACAGTGCCAGGCCTGCCGCCTGCGCAAGTGCCTGGAGAGCGGCATGA
AGAAGGAGATGATCATGTCCGACGAGGCCGTGGAGGAGAGGCGGGCCTTGATCAAGCGGAAGAAAAGTGA
ACGGACAGGGACTCAGCCACTGGGAGTGCAGGGGCTGACAGAGGAGCAGCGGATGATGATCAGGGAGCTG
ATGGACGCTCAGATGAAAACCTTTGACACTACCTTCTCCCATTTCAAGAATTTCCGGCTGCCAGGGGTGC
TTAGCAGTGGCTGCGAGTTGCCAGAGTCTCTGCAGGCCCCATCGAGGGAAGAAGCTGCCAAGTGGAGCCA
GGTCCGGAAAGATCTGTGCTCTTTGAAGGTCTCTCTGCAGCTGCGGGGGGAGGATGGCAGTGTCTGGAAC
TACAAACCCCCAGCCGACAGTGGCGGGAAAGAGATCTTCTCCCTGCTGCCCCACATGGCTGACATGTCAA
CCTACATGTTCAAAGGCATCATCAGCTTTGCCAAAGTCATCTCCTACTTCAGGGACTTGCCCATCGAGGA
CCAGATCTCCCTGCTGAAGGGGGCCGCTTTCGAGCTGTGTCAACTGAGATTCAACACAGTGTTCAACGCG
GAGACTGGAACCTGGGAGTGTGGCCGGCTGTCCTACTGCTTGGAAGA
