>Addgene plasmid #67768 | pCMX-hPXR-K62R | addgene partial sequence | sequence record 119299 | SV40pA-R 5'-GAAATTTGTGATGCTATTGC-3'
ACAACAACAATTGCATTCATTTTATGTTTCAGGTTCAGGGGGAGGTGTGGGAGGTTTTTTAAAGCAAGTA
AAACCTCTACAAATGTGGTATGGCTGATTATGATCTCTAGTCAAGGCACTATACATCAAATATTTTTCCA
TAATTTTCTTGTATAGCAGTGCAGCTTTTTCCTTTGTGGTGTAAATAGCAAAGCAAGCAAGAGTTCTATT
ACTAAACACAGCATGACTCAAAAAACTTAGCAATTCTGAAGGAAAGTCCTTGGGGTCTTCTACCTTTCTC
TTCTTTTTTGGAGGAGTAGAATGTTGAGAGTCAGCAGTAGCCTCATCATCACTAGATGGCATTTCTTCTG
AGCAAAACAGGTTTTCCTCATTAAAGGCATTCCACCACTGCTCCCATTCATCAGTTCCATAGGTTGGAAT
CTAAAATACACAAACAATTAGAATCAGTAGTTTAACACATTATACACTTAAAAATTTTATATTTACCTTA
GAGCTTTAAATCTCTGTAGGTAGTTTGTCCAATTATGTCACACCACAGAAGTAAGGTTCCTTCACAAAGA
TCCTCTAGCTACCTAGCTAGCTGGCCAGGATCCTCTAGATCAGCTACCTGTGATGCCGAACAACTCCTGC
ATGAGGGGCGTAGCAAAGGGGTGTATGTCCTGGATGCGCAGCAGCCGCTGGGTGTGCTGAGCATTGATGC
TGCGGAGCTCGGTGAGCATAGCCATGATCTTCAGGAACAAGAACCTATGAGCAGGCTGGGGCCGATTGCA
TTCAATGTAGGACTTCAGAGTAATGGCGAATTGCTCCTGCAGCTGGTCCACCACGCGGTGCTGCAGCACA
CCTGGGCGGTCTGGGGAGAA
